Addgene plasmid #244128: pCAG-GeNL_SS
Purpose: Sensor scaffold luciferase derived from Oplophorus luc.
Depositing lab: Nathan Shaner. Depositing organization: University of California, San Diego (UCSD). Publication: CaBLAM: a high-contrast bioluminescent Ca(2+) indicator derived from an engineered Oplophorus gracilirostris luciferase. Lambert GG, Crespo EL, Murphy J, Turner KL, Gershowitz E, Cunningham M, Boassa D, Luong S, Celinskis D, Allen JJ, Venn S, Zhu Y, Karadas M, Chen J, Marisca R, Gelnaw H, Nguyen DK, Hu J, Sprecher BN, Tree MO, Orcutt R, Heydari D, Bell AB, Torreblanca-Zanca A, Hakimi A, Czopka T, Shoham S, Nagel KI, Schoppik D, Andrade A, Lipscombe D, Moore CI, Hochgeschwender U, Shaner NC. Nat Methods. 2025 Dec 2. doi: 10.1038/s41592-025-02972-0. PubMed 41331138.
Backbone
  Vector backbone: pCAG
  Vector type: Mammalian Expression
Growth in bacteria
  Bacterial resistance: Ampicillin, 100 μg/mL
  Growth temperature: 37°C
  Growth strain: NEB Stable
  Copy number: High Copy
Gene/Insert
  Gene/Insert name: GeNL_SS (alt name: mNeonGreen_delta10C-GF-delta5N_eKL9h)
  Species: Synthetic
  Cloning method: Gibson Cloning
Terms and licenses: Academic/Nonprofit Terms; Industry Terms: Not Available to Industry
Depositor comments: Please visit https://doi.org/10.1101/2023.06.25.546478 for bioRxiv preprint.
How to cite: pCAG-GeNL_SS was a gift from Nathan Shaner (Addgene plasmid # 244128 ; http://n2t.net/addgene:244128 ; RRID:Addgene_244128)
