[The description below was written by a language model from this plasmid's Addgene catalogue record and pLannotate feature annotations shown in this document.]
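Description:
pCAG-GeNL_SS is a 7,275 nt mammalian expression plasmid on a pCAG backbone. It carries a synthetic fusion of the green/yellow fluorescent protein mNeonGreen to an engineered luciferase derived from the catalytic subunit of the Oplophorus gracilirostris (luminous shrimp) luciferase. The alternative insert name indicates that mNeonGreen lacks its last 10 C-terminal residues and is joined through a short Gly-Phe linker to the luciferase variant eKL9h, which lacks its first 5 N-terminal residues. This follows the GeNL-style design, in which tight coupling of the two domains lets energy from coelenterazine-type substrate oxidation pass to the fluorescent protein, so that the normally blue luciferase emission is expected to shift towards green. The record describes the protein as a "sensor scaffold" luciferase, and the associated publication reports a bioluminescent calcium indicator built from an engineered Oplophorus luciferase. This construct therefore appears to be the non-sensing parent or reference form rather than a calcium reporter itself.

Expression is driven by the CAG promoter, made up of the CMV immediate-early enhancer, the chicken β-actin promoter and a chimeric β-actin/β-globin intron. The short "HBB" hit just upstream of the coding sequence most likely reflects the rabbit β-globin exon sequence normally found in this promoter, not a separate gene. Transcripts terminate at a bGH polyadenylation signal. A separate SV40 promoter drives a puromycin N-acetyltransferase cassette with an SV40 poly(A) signal for selection of transfected mammalian cells; the adjacent ble fragment looks like a remnant of an earlier marker. In E. coli the plasmid is maintained by a high-copy ColE1/pUC-type origin and ampicillin resistance, and it also carries an f1 origin and residual lac promoter/operator sequences from the backbone.
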