Features (pLannotate 1.2.2; 20 found; start..end, strand, type, name):
     29..706     +  CDS            mNeonGreen: mNeonGreen is a basic (constitutively fluorescent) green/yellow fluorescent protein published in 2013, derived from Branchiostoma lanceolatum. It is reported to be a very rapidly-maturing monomer with moderate acid sensitivity.
    692..1204    +  CDS            LUCI_OPLGR (fragment): Experimental evidence at protein level: Swiss-Prot protein existence level 1. Catalytic subunit of oplophorus-luciferin 2-monooxygenase. Oxidoreductase that converts coelenterazine (the oplophorus luciferin) to coelenteramide under emission of blue light with a maximum at 454 nm. Is also active with bisdeoxycoelenterazine. From Oplophorus gracilirostris (Luminous shrimp).
   1325..1549    +  polyA_signal   bGH poly(A) signal: bovine growth hormone polyadenylation signal
   1553..1574    +  promoter       SV40 promoter (fragment): SV40 enhancer and early promoter
   1595..2023    +  rep_origin     f1 ori (sequence partly withheld): f1 bacteriophage origin of replication; arrow indicates direction of (+) strand synthesis
   2037..2366    +  promoter       SV40 promoter: SV40 enhancer and early promoter
   2377..2976    +  CDS            PuroR: puromycin N-acetyltransferase; pac from Streptomyces alboniger; confers resistance to puromycin
   2983..3141    +  CDS            ble (fragment): BLE_KLEPN - Experimental evidence at protein level: Swiss-Prot protein existence level 1. Binding protein with a strong affinity to the bleomycin family of antibiotics. Binds to CL990; an antimitotic-antibiotic compound. From Klebsiella pneumoniae.
   3136..3257    +  polyA_signal   SV40 poly(A) signal: SV40 polyadenylation signal
   3330..3346    -  protein_bind   lac operator: The lac repressor binds to the lac operator to inhibit transcription in E. coli. This inhibition can be relieved by adding lactose or isopropyl-β-D-thiogalactopyranoside (IPTG). lac repressor encoded by lacI
   3354..3384    -  promoter       lac promoter: promoter for the E. coli lac operon
   3399..3420    -  protein_bind   CAP binding site: CAP binding activates transcription in the presence of cAMP. E. coli catabolite activator protein
   3433..3525    -  CDS            lacI (fragment): lac repressor; lacI; The lac repressor binds to the lac operator to inhibit transcription in E. coli. This inhibition can be relieved by adding lactose or isopropyl-β-D-thiogalactopyranoside (IPTG).
   3708..4296    -  rep_origin     ori: high-copy-number ColE1/pMB1/pBR322/pUC origin of replication
   4467..5327    -  CDS            AmpR: β-lactamase; bla; confers resistance to ampicillin, carbenicillin, and related antibiotics
   5328..5432    -  promoter       AmpR promoter: bla
   5464..5843    +  enhancer       CMV enhancer: human cytomegalovirus immediate early enhancer
   5845..6121    +  promoter       chicken β-actin promoter: No description available
   6122..7138    +  intron         chimeric intron: chimera between introns from chicken β-actin and rabbit β-globin
   7142..7273    +  CDS            HBB: HBB_COLGU - Experimental evidence at transcript level: Swiss-Prot protein existence level 2. Involved in oxygen transport from the lung to the various peripheral tissues. From Colobus guereza (Mantled guereza) (Eastern black-and-white colobus monkey).
>Addgene plasmid #244128 | pCAG-GeNL_SS | addgene full sequence | sequence record 495898 | Addgene NGS Result
CTGAGATCTGCATGAGCTAGCCGCCACCATGGTGAGCAAGGGCGAGGAGGATAACATGGCCTCTCTCCCA
GCGACACATGAGTTACACATCTTTGGCTCCATCAACGGTGTGGACTTTGACATGGTGGGTCAGGGCACCG
GCAATCCAAATGATGGTTATGAGGAGTTAAACCTGAAGTCCACCAAGGGTGACCTCCAGTTCTCCCCCTG
GATTCTGGTCCCTCATATCGGGTATGGCTTCCATCAGTACCTGCCCTACCCTGACGGGATGTCGCCTTTC
CAGGCCGCCATGGTAGATGGCTCCGGATACCAAGTCCATCGCACAATGCAGTTTGAAGATGGTGCCTCCC
TTACTGTTAACTACCGCTACACCTACGAGGGAAGCCACATCAAAGGAGAGGCCCAGGTGAAGGGGACTGG
TTTCCCTGCTGACGGTCCTGTGATGACCAACTCGCTGACCGCTGCGGACTGGTGCAGGTCGAAGAAGACT
TACCCCAACGACAAAACCATCATCAGTACCTTTAAGTGGAGTTACACCACTGGAAATGGCAAGCGCTACC
GGAGCACTGCGCGGACCACCTACACCTTTGCCAAGCCAATGGCGGCTAACTATCTGAAGAACCAGCCGAT
GTACGTGTTCCGTAAGACGGAGCTCAAGCACTCCAAGACCGAGCTCAACTTCAAGGAGTGGCAAAAGGCC
TTTACCGGATTTGAAGACTTCGTTGGTGACTGGGAACAGATCGCTGCTTACAACCTGGACCAGGTTCTGG
AACAGGGTGGTGTTTCTTCTGTTCTGCAGACCCTGGCTGTTTCTGTTACCCCTATCCAGCGTATCGTTCG
TTCTGGTGAAAACGGTCTGAAGATCGACATCCATGTTATCATCCCTTACGAAGGTCTGTCTGCTGACCAG
ATGGCTCATATCGAAGAAGTTTTCAAGGTTGTTTACCCTGTTGACGACCATCATTTCAAGGTTATCATGG
AATACGGTACCCTGGTTATCGACGGTGTTACCCCTAACATGCTGAACTACTTCGGTCGTCCTTACGAAGG
TATCGCTGTTTTCGACGGTAAGAAGATCACCGTTACCGGTACCCTGTGGAACGGTAACAAGATCATCGAC
GAACGTCTGATCACCCCTGAAGGTTCTATGCTGTTCCGTGTTACCATCAACGGTGTTACCGGTTACCGTC
TGCTGAAGAAGATCTCTAACTAAGGTACCGAGCTCGGATCCACTAGTCCAGTGTGGTGGAATTCTGCAGA
TATCCAGCACAGTGGCGGCCGCTCGAGTCTAGAGGGCCCGTTTAAACCCGCTGATCAGCCTCGACTGTGC
CTTCTAGTTGCCAGCCATCTGTTGTTTGCCCCTCCCCCGTGCCTTCCTTGACCCTGGAAGGTGCCACTCC
CACTGTCCTTTCCTAATAAAATGAGGAAATTGCATCGCATTGTCTGAGTAGGTGTCATTCTATTCTGGGG
GGTGGGGTGGGGCAGGACAGCAAGGGGGAGGATTGGGAAGACAATAGCAGGCATGCTGGGGATGCGGTGG
GCTCTATGGCTTCTGAGGCGGAAAGAACCAGCTGGGGCTCTAGGGGGTATCCCC
[124 nt withheld, positions 1595-1718]
C
[91 nt withheld, positions 1720-1810]
A
[49 nt withheld, positions 1812-1860]
CCTTTGACGTTGGAGTCCACGTTCTTT
[37 nt withheld, positions 1888-1924]
ACCCTATCTCGGTCTATTCTTTTGATTTATAAGGGATTTTGCCGATTTCGGCCTATTGGTTAAAAAATGA
GCTGATTTAACAAAAATTTAACGCGAATTAATTCTGTGGAATGTGTGTCAGTTAGGGTGTGGAAAGTCCC
CAGGCTCCCCAGCAGGCAGAAGTATGCAAAGCATGCATCTCAATTAGTCAGCAACCAGGTGTGGAAAGTC
CCCAGGCTCCCCAGCAGGCAGAAGTATGCAAAGCATGCATCTCAATTAGTCAGCAACCATAGTCCCGCCC
CTAACTCCGCCCATCCCGCCCCTAACTCCGCCCAGTTCCGCCCATTCTCCGCCCCATGGCTGACTAATTT
TTTTTATTTATGCAGAGGCCGAGGCCGCCTCTGCCTCTGAGCTATTCCAGAAGTAGTGAGGAGGCTTTTT
TGGAGGCCTAGGCTTTTGCAAAAAGCTCCCGCATGACCGAGTACAAGCCCACGGTGCGCCTCGCCACCCG
CGACGACGTCCCCAGGGCCGTACGCACCCTCGCCGCCGCGTTCGCCGACTACCCCGCCACGCGCCACACC
GTCGATCCGGACCGCCACATCGAGCGGGTCACCGAGCTGCAAGAACTCTTCCTCACGCGCGTCGGGCTCG
ACATCGGCAAGGTGTGGGTCGCGGACGACGGCGCCGCGGTGGCGGTCTGGACCACGCCGGAGAGCGTCGA
AGCGGGGGCGGTGTTCGCCGAGATCGGCCCGCGCATGGCCGAGTTGAGCGGTTCCCGGCTGGCCGCGCAG
CAACAGATGGAAGGCCTCCTGGCGCCGCACCGGCCCAAGGAGCCCGCGTGGTTCCTGGCCACCGTCGGCG
TCTCGCCCGACCACCAGGGCAAGGGTCTGGGCAGCGCCGTCGTGCTCCCCGGAGTGGAGGCGGCCGAGCG
CGCCGGGGTGCCCGCCTTCCTGGAGACCTCCGCGCCCCGCAACCTCCCCTTCTACGAGCGGCTCGGCTTC
ACCGTCACCGCCGACGTCGAGGTGCCCGAAGGACCGCGCACCTGGTGCATGACCCGCAAGCCCGGTGCCT
GATTCGAAATGACCGACCAAGCGACGCCCAACCTGCCATCACGAGATTTCGATTCCACCGCCGCCTTCTA
TGAAAGGTTGGGCTTCGGAATCGTTTTCCGGGACGCCGGCTGGATGATCCTCCAGCGCGGGGATCTCATG
CTGGAGTTCTTCGCCCACCCCAACTTGTTTATTGCAGCTTATAATGGTTACAAATAAAGCAATAGCATCA
CAAATTTCACAAATAAAGCATTTTTTTCACTGCATTCTAGTTGTGGTTTGTCCAAACTCATCAATGTATC
TTATCATGTCTGTATACCGTCGACCTCTAGCTAGAGCTTGGCGTAATCATGGTCATAGCTGTTTCCTGTG
TGAAATTGTTATCCGCTCACAATTCCACACAACATACGAGCCGGAAGCATAAAGTGTAAAGCCTGGGGTG
CCTAATGAGTGAGCTAACTCACATTAATTGCGTTGCGCTCACTGCCCGCTTTCCAGTCGGGAAACCTGTC
GTGCCAGCTGCATTAATGAATCGGCCAACGCGCGGGGAGAGGCGGTTTGCGTATTGGGCGCTCTTCCGCT
TCCTCGCTCACTGACTCGCTGCGCTCGGTCGTTCGGCTGCGGCGAGCGGTATCAGCTCACTCAAAGGCGG
TAATACGGTTATCCACAGAATCAGGGGATAACGCAGGAAAGAACATGTGAGCAAAAGGCCAGCAAAAGGC
CAGGAACCGTAAAAAGGCCGCGTTGCTGGCGTTTTTCCATAGGCTCCGCCCCCCTGACGAGCATCACAAA
AATCGACGCTCAAGTCAGAGGTGGCGAAACCCGACAGGACTATAAAGATACCAGGCGTTTCCCCCTGGAA
GCTCCCTCGTGCGCTCTCCTGTTCCGACCCTGCCGCTTACCGGATACCTGTCCGCCTTTCTCCCTTCGGG
AAGCGTGGCGCTTTCTCATAGCTCACGCTGTAGGTATCTCAGTTCGGTGTAGGTCGTTCGCTCCAAGCTG
GGCTGTGTGCACGAACCCCCCGTTCAGCCCGACCGCTGCGCCTTATCCGGTAACTATCGTCTTGAGTCCA
ACCCGGTAAGACACGACTTATCGCCACTGGCAGCAGCCACTGGTAACAGGATTAGCAGAGCGAGGTATGT
AGGCGGTGCTACAGAGTTCTTGAAGTGGTGGCCTAACTACGGCTACACTAGAAGAACAGTATTTGGTATC
TGCGCTCTGCTGAAGCCAGTTACCTTCGGAAAAAGAGTTGGTAGCTCTTGATCCGGCAAACAAACCACCG
CTGGTAGCGGTGGTTTTTTTGTTTGCAAGCAGCAGATTACGCGCAGAAAAAAAGGATCTCAAGAAGATCC
TTTGATCTTTTCTACGGGGTCTGACGCTCAGTGGAACGAAAACTCACGTTAAGGGATTTTGGTCATGAGA
TTATCAAAAAGGATCTTCACCTAGATCCTTTTAAATTAAAAATGAAGTTTTAAATCAATCTAAAGTATAT
ATGAGTAAACTTGGTCTGACAGTTACCAATGCTTAATCAGTGAGGCACCTATCTCAGCGATCTGTCTATT
TCGTTCATCCATAGTTGCCTGACTCCCCGTCGTGTAGATAACTACGATACGGGAGGGCTTACCATCTGGC
CCCAGTGCTGCAATGATACCGCGAGACCCACGCTCACCGGCTCCAGATTTATCAGCAATAAACCAGCCAG
CCGGAAGGGCCGAGCGCAGAAGTGGTCCTGCAACTTTATCCGCCTCCATCCAGTCTATTAATTGTTGCCG
GGAAGCTAGAGTAAGTAGTTCGCCAGTTAATAGTTTGCGCAACGTTGTTGCCATTGCTACAGGCATCGTG
GTGTCACGCTCGTCGTTTGGTATGGCTTCATTCAGCTCCGGTTCCCAACGATCAAGGCGAGTTACATGAT
CCCCCATGTTGTGCAAAAAAGCGGTTAGCTCCTTCGGTCCTCCGATCGTTGTCAGAAGTAAGTTGGCCGC
AGTGTTATCACTCATGGTTATGGCAGCACTGCATAATTCTCTTACTGTCATGCCATCCGTAAGATGCTTT
TCTGTGACTGGTGAGTACTCAACCAAGTCATTCTGAGAATAGTGTATGCGGCGACCGAGTTGCTCTTGCC
CGGCGTCAATACGGGATAATACCGCGCCACATAGCAGAACTTTAAAAGTGCTCATCATTGGAAAACGTTC
TTCGGGGCGAAAACTCTCAAGGATCTTACCGCTGTTGAGATCCAGTTCGATGTAACCCACTCGTGCACCC
AACTGATCTTCAGCATCTTTTACTTTCACCAGCGTTTCTGGGTGAGCAAAAACAGGAAGGCAAAATGCCG
CAAAAAAGGGAATAAGGGCGACACGGAAATGTTGAATACTCATACTCTTCCTTTTTCAATATTATTGAAG
CATTTATCAGGGTTATTGTCTCATGAGCGGATACATATTTGAATGTATTTAGAAAAATAAACAAATAGGG
GTTCCGCGCACATTTCCCCGAAAAGTGCCACCTGACGTCGACATTGATTATTGACTAGTTATTAATAGTA
ATCAATTACGGGGTCATTAGTTCATAGCCCATATATGGAGTTCCGCGTTACATAACTTACGGTAAATGGC
CCGCCTGGCTGACCGCCCAACGACCCCCGCCCATTGACGTCAATAATGACGTATGTTCCCATAGTAACGC
CAATAGGGACTTTCCATTGACGTCAATGGGTGGAGTATTTACGGTAAACTGCCCACTTGGCAGTACATCA
AGTGTATCATATGCCAAGTACGCCCCCTATTGACGTCAATGACGGTAAATGGCCCGCCTGGCATTATGCC
CAGTACATGACCTTATGGGACTTTCCTACTTGGCAGTACATCTACGTATTAGTCATCGCTATTACCATGG
TCGAGGTGAGCCCCACGTTCTGCTTCACTCTCCCCATCTCCCCCCCCTCCCCACCCCCAATTTTGTATTT
ATTTATTTTTTAATTATTTTGTGCAGCGATGGGGGCGGGGGGGGGGGGGGGCGCGCGCCAGGCGGGGCGG
GGCGGGGCGAGGGGCGGGGCGGGGCGAGGCGGAGAGGTGCGGCGGCAGCCAATCAGAGCGGCGCGCTCCG
AAAGTTTCCTTTTATGGCGAGGCGGCGGCGGCGGCGGCCCTATAAAAAGCGAAGCGCGCGGCGGGCGGGA
GTCGCTGCGCGCTGCCTTCGCCCCGTGCCCCGCTCCGCCGCCGCCTCGCGCCGCCCGCCCCGGCTCTGAC
TGACCGCGTTACTCCCACAGGTGAGCGGGCGGGACGGCCCTTCTCCTCCGGGCTGTAATTAGCGCTTGGT
TTAATGACGGCTTGTTTCTTTTCTGTGGCTGCGTGAAAGCCTTGAGGGGCTCCGGGAGGGCCCTTTGTGC
GGGGGGAGCGGCTCGGGGGGTGCGTGCGTGTGTGTGTGCGTGGGGAGCGCCGCGTGCGGCTCCGCGCTGC
CCGGCGGCTGTGAGCGCTGCGGGCGCGGCGCGGGGCTTTGTGCGCTCCGCAGTGTGCGCGAGGGGAGCGC
GGCCGGGGGCGGTGCCCCGCGGTGCGGGGGGGGCTGCGAGGGGAACAAAGGCTGCGTGCGGGGTGTGTGC
GTGGGGGGGTGAGCAGGGGGTGTGGGCGCGTCGGTCGGGCTGCAACCCCCCCTGCACCCCCCTCCCCGAG
TTGCTGAGCACGGCCCGGCTTCGGGTGCGGGGCTCCGTACGGGGCGTGGCGCGGGGCTCGCCGTGCCGGG
CGGGGGGTGGCGGCAGGTGGGGGTGCCGGGCGGGGCGGGGCCGCCTCGGGCCGGGGAGGGCTCGGGGGAG
GGGCGCGGCGGCCCCCGGAGCGCCGGCGGCTGTCGAGGCGCGGCGAGCCGCAGCCATTGCCTTTTATGGT
AATCGTGCGAGAGGGCGCAGGGACTTCCTTTGTCCCAAATCTGTGCGGAGCCGAAATCTGGGAGGCGCCG
CCGCACCCCCTCTAGCGGGCGCGGGGCGAAGCGGTGCGGCGCCGGCAGGAAGGAAATGGGCGGGGAGGGC
CTTCGTGCGTCGCCGCGCCGCCGTCCCCTTCTCCCTCTCCAGCCTCGGGGCTGTCCGCGGGGGGACGGCT
GCCTTCGGGGGGGACGGGGCAGGGCGGGGTTCGGCTTCTGGCGTGTGACCGGCGGCTCTAGAGCCTCTGC
TAACCATGTTCATGCCTTCTTCTTTTTCCTACAGCTCCTGGGCAACGTGCTGGTTATTGTGCTGTCTCAT
CATTTTGGCAAAGAATTCCTCGAGGAATTCACTCCTCAGGTGCAGGCTGCCTATCAGAAGGTGGTGGCTG
GTGTGGCCAATGCCCTGGCTCACAAATACCA
